>Addgene plasmid #68674 | pMpGWB409 | depositor full sequence | sequence record 121620 | pMpGWB409 sequence 11059 bps
TTTCACGCCCTTTTAAATATCCGATTATTCTAATAAACGCTCTTTTCTCTTAGGTTTACCCGCCAATATA
TCCTGTCAAACACTGATAGTTTAAACTGAAGGCGGGAAACGACAATCTGATCCAAGCTCAAGCTGCTCTA
GCATTCGCCATTCAGGCTGCGCAACTGTTGGGAAGGGCGATCGGTGCGGGCCTCTTCGCTATTACGCCAG
CTGGCGAAAGGGGGATGTGCTGCAAGGCGATTAAGTTGGGTAACGCCAGGGTTTTCCCAGTCACGACGTT
GTAAAACGACGGCCAGTGCCAAGCTTGGGTCTAGAGTTATCAACAAGTTTGTACAAAAAAGCTGAACGAG
AAACGTAAAATGATATAAATATCAATATATTAAATTAGATTTTGCATAAAAAACAGACTACATAATACTG
TAAAACACAACATATCCAGTCACTATGGCGGCCCCTCGAGGGGCCGCATTAGGCACCCCAGGCTTTACAC
TTTATGCTTCCGGCTCGTATAATGTGTGGATTTTGAGTTAGGATCCGGCGAGATTTTCAGGAGCTAAGGA
AGCTAAAATGGAGAAAAAAATCACTGGATATACCACCGTTGATATATCCCAATGGCATCGTAAAGAACAT
TTTGAGGCATTTCAGTCAGTTGCTCAATGTACCTATAACCAGACCGTTCAGCTGGATATTACGGCCTTTT
TAAAGACCGTAAAGAAAAATAAGCACAAGTTTTATCCGGCCTTTATTCACATTCTTGCCCGCCTGATGAA
TGCTCATCCGGAATTCCGTATGGCAATGAAAGACGGTGAGCTGGTGATATGGGATAGTGTTCACCCTTGT
TACACCGTTTTCCATGAGCAAACTGAAACGTTTTCATCGCTCTGGAGTGAATACCACGACGATTTCCGGC
AGTTTCTACACATATATTCGCAAGATGTGGCGTGTTACGGTGAAAACCTGGCCTATTTCCCTAAAGGGTT
TATTGAGAATATGTTTTTCGTCTCAGCCAATCCCTGGGTGAGTTTCACCAGTTTTGATTTAAACGTGGCC
AATATGGACAACTTCTTCGCCCCCGTTTTCACCATGGGCAAATATTATACGCAAGGCGACAAGGTGCTGA
TGCCGCTGGCGATTCAGGTTCATCATGCCGTCTGTGATGGCTTCCATGTCGGCAGAATGCTTAATGAATT
ACAACAGTACTGCGATGAGTGGCAGGGCGGGGCGTAAACGCGTGGATCCGGCTTACTAAAAGCCAGATAA
CAGTATGCGTATTTGCGCGCTGATTTTTGCGGTATAAGAATATATACTGATATGTATACCCGAAGTATGT
CAAAAAGAGGTGTGCTATGAAGCAGCGTATTACAGTGACAGTTGACAGCGACAGCTATCAGTTGCTCAAG
GCATATATGATGTCAATATCTCCGGTCTGGTAAGCACAACCATGCAGAATGAAGCCCGTCGTCTGCGTGC
CGAACGCTGGAAAGCGGAAAATCAGGAAGGGATGGCTGAGGTCGCCCGGTTTATTGAAATGAACGGCTCT
TTTGCTGACGAGAACAGGGACTGGTGAAATGCAGTTTAAGGTTTACACCTATAAAAGAGAGAGCCGTTAT
CGTCTGTTTGTGGATGTACAGAGTGATATTATTGACACGCCCGGGCGACGGATGGTGATCCCCCTGGCCA
GTGCACGTCTGCTGTCAGATAAAGTCTCCCGTGAACTTTACCCGGTGGTGCATATCGGGGATGAAAGCTG
GCGCATGATGACCACCGATATGGCCAGTGTGCCGGTCTCCGTTATCGGGGAAGAAGTGGCTGATCTCAGC
CACCGCGAAAATGACATCAAAAACGCCATTAACCTGATGTTCTGGGGAATATAAATGTCAGGCTCCCTTA
TACACAGCCAGTCTGCAGGTCGACCATAGTGACTGGATATGTTGTGTTTTACAGTATTATGTAGTCTGTT
TTTTATGCAAAATCTAATTTAATATATTGATATTTATATCATTTTACGTTTCTCGTTCAGCTTTCTTGTA
CAAAGTGGTTGATAACAGCGACTACAAAGACCATGACGGTGATTATAAAGATCATGACATCGACTACAAG
GATGACGATGACAAGTAGAGCTCGAATTTCCCCGATCGTTCAAACATTTGGCAATAAAGTTTCTTAAGAT
TGAATCCTGTTGCCGGTCTTGCGATGATTATCATATAATTTCTGTTGAATTACGTTAAGCATGTAATAAT
TAACATGTAATGCATGACGTTATTTATGAGATGGGTTTTTATGATTAGAGTCCCGCAATTATACATTTAA
TACGCGATAGAAAACAAAATATAGCGCGCAAACTAGGATAAATTATCGCGCGCGGTGTCATCTATGTTAC
TAGATCGGGAATTGGTTCCGGAACCAATTCGTAATCATGGTCATAGCTGTTTCCTGTGTGAAATTGTTAT
CCGCTCACAATTCCACACAACATACGAGCCGGAAGCATAAAGTGTAAAGCCTGGGGTGCCTAATGAGTGA
GCTAACTCACATTAGGCTGAATTAGGCGCGCCTATTTCTGAATTCAACACATTGCGGACGTTTTTAATGT
ACTGAATTAACGCCGAATTAATTCGGGGGATCTGGATTTTAGTACTGGATTTTGGTTTTAGGAATTAGAA
ATTTTATTGATAGAAGTATTTTACAAATACAAATACATACTAAGGGTTTCTTATATGCTCAACACATGAG
CGAAACCCTATAGGAACCCTAATTCCCTTATCTGGGAACTACTCACACATTATTATGGAGAAACTCGAGC
TTGTCGATCGACTCTAGCTAGAGGATCGATCCGAACCCCAGAGTCCCGCTCAGAAGAACTCGTCAAGAAG
GCGATAGAAGGCGATGCGCTGCGAATCGGGAGCGGCGATACCGTAAAGCACGAGGAAGCGGTCAGCCCAT
TCGCCGCCAAGCTCTTCAGCAATATCACGGGTAGCCAACGCTATGTCCTGATAGCGGTCCGCCACACCCA
GCCGGCCACAGTCGATGAATCCAGAAAAGCGGCCATTTTCCACCATGATATTCGGCAAGCAGGCATCGCC
ATGTGTCACGACGAGATCCTCGCCGTCGGGCATGCGCGCCTTGAGCCTGGCGAACAGTTCGGCTGGCGCG
AGCCCCTGATGCTCTTCGTCCAGATCATCCTGATCGACAAGACCGGCTTCCATCCGAGTACGTGCTCGCT
CGATGCGATGTTTCGCTTGGTGGTCGAATGGGCAGGTAGCCGGATCAAGCGTATGCAGCCGCCGCATTGC
ATCAGCCATGATGGATACTTTCTCGGCAGGAGCAAGGTGAGATGACAGGAGATCCTGCCCCGGCACTTCG
CCCAATAGCAGCCAGTCCCTTCCCGCTTCAGTGACAACGTCGAGCACAGCTGCGCAAGGAACGCCCGTCG
TGGCCAGCCACGATAGCCGCGCTGCCTCGTCCTGGAGTTCATTCAGGGCACCGGACAGGTCGGTCTTGAC
AAAAAGAACCGGGCGCCCCTGCGCTGACAGCCGGAACACGGCGGCATCAGAGCAGCCGATTGTCTGTTGT
GCCCAGTCATAGCCGAATAGCCTCTCCACCCAAGCGGCCGGAGAACCTGCGTGCAATCCATCTTGTTCAA
TCCCCATGGTCGATCGACAGATCTGCGAAAGCTCGAGAGAGATAGATTTGTAGAGAGAGACTGGTGATTT
CAGCGTGTCCTCTCCAAATGAAATGAACTTCCTTATATAGAGGAAGGGTCTTGCGAAGGATAGTGGGATT
GTGCGTCATCCCTTACGTCAGTGGAGATATCACATCAATCCACTTGCTTTGAAGACGTGGTTGGAACGTC
TTCTTTTTCCACGATGCTCCTCGTGGGTGGGGGTCCATCTTTGGGACCACTGTCGGCAGAGGCATCTTGA
ACGATAGCCTTTCCTTTATCGCAATGATGGCATTTGTAGGTGCCACCTTCCTTTTCTACTGTCCTTTTGA
TGAAGTGACAGATAGCTGGGCAATGGAATCCGAGGAGGTTTCCCGATATTACCCTTTGTTGAAAAGTCTC
AATAGCCCTTTGGTCTTCTGAGACTGTATCTTTGATATTCTTGGAGTAGACGAGAGTGTCGTGCTCCACC
ATGTTCACATCAATCCACTTGCTTTGAAGACGTGGTTGGAACGTCTTCTTTTTCCACGATGCTCCTCGTG
GGTGGGGGTCCATCTTTGGGACCACTGTCGGCAGAGGCATCTTGAACGATAGCCTTTCCTTTATCGCAAT
GATGGCATTTGTAGGTGCCACCTTCCTTTTCTACTGTCCTTTTGATGAAGTGACAGATAGCTGGGCAATG
GAATCCGAGGAGGTTTCCCGATATTACCCTTTGTTGAAAAGTCTCAATAGCCCTTTGGTCTTCTGAGACT
GTATCTTTGATATTCTTGGAGTAGACGAGAGTGTCGTGCTCCACCATGTTGGCAAGCTGCTCTAGCCAAT
ACGCAAACCGAATTCAGAAATAAATTCAGCCTAATTCGGCGTTAATTCAGTACATTAAAAACGTCCGCAA
TGTGTTATTAAGTTGTCTAAGCGTCAATTTGTTTACACCACAATATATCCTGCCACCAGCCAGCCAACAG
CTCCCCGACCGGCAGCTCGGCACAAAATCACCACTCGATACAGGCAGCCCATCAGTCCGGGACGGCGTCA
GCGGGAGAGCCGTTGTAAGGCGGCAGACTTTGCTCATGTTACCGATGCTATTCGGAAGAACGGCAACTAA
GCTGCCGGGTTTGAAACACGGATGATCTCGCGGAGGGTAGCATGTTGATTGTAACGATGACAGAGCGTTG
CTGCCTGTGATCAATTCGGGCACGAACCCAGTGGACATAAGCCTGTTCGGTTCGTAAGCTGTAATGCAAG
TAGCGTATGCGCTCACGCAACTGGTCCAGAACCTTGACCGAACGCAGCGGTGGTAACGGCGCAGTGGCGG
TTTTCATGGCTTGTTATGACTGTTTTTTTGGGGTACAGTCTATGCCTCGGGCATCCAAGCAGCAAGCGCG
TTACGCCGTGGGTCGATGTTTGATGTTATGGAGCAGCAACGATGTTACGCAGCAGGGCAGTCGCCCTAAA
ACAAAGTTAAACATCATGGGGGAAGCGGTGATCGCCGAAGTATCGACTCAACTATCAGAGGTAGTTGGCG
TCATCGAGCGCCATCTCGAACCGACGTTGCTGGCCGTACATTTGTACGGCTCCGCAGTGGATGGCGGCCT
GAAGCCACACAGTGATATTGATTTGCTGGTTACGGTGACCGTAAGGCTTGATGAAACAACGCGGCGAGCT
TTGATCAACGACCTTTTGGAAACTTCGGCTTCCCCTGGAGAGAGCGAGATTCTCCGCGCTGTAGAAGTCA
CCATTGTTGTGCACGACGACATCATTCCGTGGCGTTATCCAGCTAAGCGCGAACTGCAATTTGGAGAATG
GCAGCGCAATGACATTCTTGCAGGTATCTTCGAGCCAGCCACGATCGACATTGATCTGGCTATCTTGCTG
ACAAAAGCAAGAGAACATAGCGTTGCCTTGGTAGGTCCAGCGGCGGAGGAACTCTTTGATCCGGTTCCTG
AACAGGATCTATTTGAGGCGCTAAATGAAACCTTAACGCTATGGAACTCGCCGCCCGACTGGGCTGGCGA
TGAGCGAAATGTAGTGCTTACGTTGTCCCGCATTTGGTACAGCGCAGTAACCGGCAAAATCGCGCCGAAG
GATGTCGCTGCCGACTGGGCAATGGAGCGCCTGCCGGCCCAGTATCAGCCCGTCATACTTGAAGCTAGAC
AGGCTTATCTTGGACAAGAAGAAGATCGCTTGGCCTCGCGCGCAGATCAGTTGGAAGAATTTGTCCACTA
CGTGAAAGGCGAGATCACCAAGGTAGTCGGCAAATAATGTCTAGCTAGAAATTCGTTCAAGCCGACGCCG
CTTCGCGGCGCGGCTTAACTCAAGCGTTAGATGCACTAAGCACATAATTGCTCACAGCCAAACTATCAGG
TCAAGTCTGCTTTTATTATTTTTAAGCGTGCATAATAAGCCCTACACAAATTGGGAGATATATCATGCAT
GACCAAAATCCCTTAACGTGAGTTTTCGTTCCACTGAGCGTCAGACCCCGTAGAAAAGATCAAAGGATCT
TCTTGAGATCCTTTTTTTCTGCGCGTAATCTGCTGCTTGCAAACAAAAAAACCACCGCTACCAGCGGTGG
TTTGTTTGCCGGATCAAGAGCTACCAACTCTTTTTCCGAAGGTAACTGGCTTCAGCAGAGCGCAGATACC
AAATACTGTCCTTCTAGTGTAGCCGTAGTTAGGCCACCACTTCAAGAACTCTGTAGCACCGCCTACATAC
CTCGCTCTGCTAATCCTGTTACCAGTGGCTGCTGCCAGTGGCGATAAGTCGTGTCTTACCGGGTTGGACT
CAAGACGATAGTTACCGGATAAGGCGCAGCGGTCGGGCTGAACGGGGGGTTCGTGCACACAGCCCAGCTT
GGAGCGAACGACCTACACCGAACTGAGATACCTACAGCGTGAGCTATGAGAAAGCGCCACGCTTCCCGAA
GGGAGAAAGGCGGACAGGTATCCGGTAAGCGGCAGGGTCGGAACAGGAGAGCGCACGAGGGAGCTTCCAG
GGGGAAACGCCTGGTATCTTTATAGTCCTGTCGGGTTTCGCCACCTCTGACTTGAGCGTCGATTTTTGTG
ATGCTCGTCAGGGGGGCGGAGCCTATGGAAAAACGCCAGCAACGCGGCCTTTTTACGGTTCCTGGCCTTT
TGCTGGCCTTTTGCTCACATGTTCTTTCCTGCGTTATCCCCTGATTCTGTGGATAACCGTATTACCGCCT
TTGAGTGAGCTGATACCGCTCGCCGCAGCCGAACGACCGAGCGCAGCGAGTCAGTGAGCGAGGAAGCGGA
AGAGCGCCTGATGCGGTATTTTCTCCTTACGCATCTGTGCGGTATTTCACACCGCATATGGTGCACTCTC
AGTACAATCTGCTCTGATGCCGCATAGTTAAGCCAGTATACACTCCGCTATCGCTACGTGACTGGGTCAT
GGCTGCGCCCCGACACCCGCCAACACCCGCTGACGCGCCCTGACGGGCTTGTCTGCTCCCGGCATCCGCT
TACAGACAAGCTGTGACCGTCTCCGGGAGCTGCATGTGTCAGAGGTTTTCACCGTCATCACCGAAACGCG
CGAGGCAGGGTGCCTTGATGTGGGCGCCGGCGGTCGAGTGGCGACGGCGCGGCTTGTCCGCGCCCTGGTA
GATTGCCTGGCCGTAGGCCAGCCATTTTTGAGCGGCCAGCGGCCGCGATAGGCCGACGCGAAGCGGCGGG
GCGTAGGGAGCGCAGCGACCGAAGGGTAGGCGCTTTTTGCAGCTCTTCGGCTGTGCGCTGGCCAGACAGT
TATGCACAGGCCAGGCGGGTTTTAAGAGTTTTAATAAGTTTTAAAGAGTTTTAGGCGGAAAAATCGCCTT
TTTTCTCTTTTATATCAGTCACTTACATGTGTGACCGGTTCCCAATGTACGGCTTTGGGTTCCCAATGTA
CGGGTTCCGGTTCCCAATGTACGGCTTTGGGTTCCCAATGTACGTGCTATCCACAGGAAAGAGACCTTTT
CGACCTTTTTCCCCTGCTAGGGCAATTTGCCCTAGCATCTGCTCCGTACATTAGGAACCGGCGGATGCTT
CGCCCTCGATCAGGTTGCGGTAGCGCATGACTAGGATCGGGCCAGCCTGCCCCGCCTCCTCCTTCAAATC
GTACTCCGGCAGGTCATTTGACCCGATCAGCTTGCGCACGGTGAAACAGAACTTCTTGAACTCTCCGGCG
CTGCCACTGCGTTCGTAGATCGTCTTGAACAACCATCTGGCTTCTGCCTTGCCTGCGGCGCGGCGTGCCA
GGCGGTAGAGAAAACGGCCGATGCCGGGATCGATCAAAAAGTAATCGGGGTGAACCGTCAGCACGTCCGG
GTTCTTGCCTTCTGTGATCTCGCGGTACATCCAATCAGCTAGCTCGATCTCGATGTACTCCGGCCGCCCG
GTTTCGCTCTTTACGATCTTGTAGCGGCTAATCAAGGCTTCACCCTCGGATACCGTCACCAGGCGGCCGT
TCTTGGCCTTCTTCGTACGCTGCATGGCAACGTGCGTGGTGTTTAACCGAATGCAGGTTTCTACCAGGTC
GTCTTTCTGCTTTCCGCCATCGGCTCGCCGGCAGAACTTGAGTACGTCCGCAACGTGTGGACGGAACACG
CGGCCGGGCTTGTCTCCCTTCCCTTCCCGGTATCGGTTCATGGATTCGGTTAGATGGGAAACCGCCATCA
GTACCAGGTCGTAATCCCACACACTGGCCATGCCGGCCGGCCCTGCGGAAACCTCTACGTGCCCGTCTGG
AAGCTCGTAGCGGATCACCTCGCCAGCTCGTCGGTCACGCTTCGACAGACGGAAAACGGCCACGTCCATG
ATGCTGCGACTATCGCGGGTGCCCACGTCATAGAGCATCGGAACGAAAAAATCTGGTTGCTCGTCGCCCT
TGGGCGGCTTCCTAATCGACGGCGCACCGGCTGCCGGCGGTTGCCGGGATTCTTTGCGGATTCGATCAGC
GGCCGCTTGCCACGATTCACCGGGGCGTGCTTCTGCCTCGATGCGTTGCCGCTGGGCGGCCTGCGCGGCC
TTCAACTTCTCCACCAGGTCATCACCCAGCGCCGCGCCGATTTGTACCGGGCCGGATGGTTTGCGACCGC
TCACGCCGATTCCTCGGGCTTGGGGGTTCCAGTGCCATTGCAGGGCCGGCAGACAACCCAGCCGCTTACG
CCTGGCCAACCGCCCGTTCCTCCACACATGGGGCATTCCACGGCGTCGGTGCCTGGTTGTTCTTGATTTT
CCATGCCGCCTCCTTTAGCCGCTAAAATTCATCTACTCATTTATTCATTTGCTCATTTACTCTGGTAGCT
GCGCGATGTATTCAGATAGCAGCTCGGTAATGGTCTTGCCTTGGCGTACCGCGTACATCTTCAGCTTGGT
GTGATCCTCCGCCGGCAACTGAAAGTTGACCCGCTTCATGGCTGGCGTGTCTGCCAGGCTGGCCAACGTT
GCAGCCTTGCTGCTGCGTGCGCTCGGACGGCCGGCACTTAGCGTGTTTGTGCTTTTGCTCATTTTCTCTT
TACCTCATTAACTCAAATGAGTTTTGATTTAATTTCAGCGGCCAGCGCCTGGACCTCGCGGGCAGCGTCG
CCCTCGGGTTCTGATTCAAGAACGGTTGTGCCGGCGGCGGCAGTGCCTGGGTAGCTCACGCGCTGCGTGA
TACGGGACTCAAGAATGGGCAGCTCGTACCCGGCCAGCGCCTCGGCAACCTCACCGCCGATGCGCGTGCC
TTTGATCGCCCGCGACACGACAAAGGCCGCTTGTAGCCTTCCATCCGTGACCTCAATGCGCTGCTTAACC
AGCTCCACCAGGTCGGCGGTGGCCCATATGTCGTAAGGGCTTGGCTGCACCGGAATCAGCACGAAGTCGG
CTGCCTTGATCGCGGACACAGCCAAGTCCGCCGCCTGGGGCGCTCCGTCGATCACTACGAAGTCGCGCCG
GCCGATGGCCTTCACGTCGCGGTCAATCGTCGGGCGGTCGATGCCGACAACGGTTAGCGGTTGATCTTCC
CGCACGGCCGCCCAATCGCGGGCACTGCCCTGGGGATCGGAATCGACTAACAGAACATCGGCCCCGGCGA
GTTGCAGGGCGCGGGCTAGATGGGTTGCGATGGTCGTCTTGCCTGACCCGCCTTTCTGGTTAAGTACAGC
GATAACCTTCATGCGTTCCCCTTGCGTATTTGTTTATTTACTCATCGCATCATATACGCAGCGACCGCAT
GACGCAAGCTGTTTTACTCAAATACACATCACCTTTTTAGACGGCGGCGCTCGGTTTCTTCAGCGGCCAA
GCTGGCCGGCCAGGCCGCCAGCTTGGCATCAGACAAACCGGCCAGGATTTCATGCAGCCGCACGGTTGAG
ACGTGCGCGGGCGGCTCGAACACGTACCCGGCCGCGATCATCTCCGCCTCGATCTCTTCGGTAATGAAAA
ACGGTTCGTCCTGGCCGTCCTGGTGCGGTTTCATGCTTGTTCCTCTTGGCGTTCATTCTCGGCGGCCGCC
AGGGCGTCGGCCTCGGTCAATGCGTCCTCACGGAAGGCACCGCGCCGCCTGGCCTCGGTGGGCGTCACTT
CCTCGCTGCGCTCAAGTGCGCGGTACAGGGTCGAGCGATGCACGCCAAGCAGTGCAGCCGCCTCTTTCAC
GGTGCGGCCTTCCTGGTCGATCAGCTCGCGGGCGTGCGCGATCTGTGCCGGGGTGAGGGTAGGGCGGGGG
CCAAACTTCACGCCTCGGGCCTTGGCGGCCTCGCGCCCGCTCCGGGTGCGGTCGATGATTAGGGAACGCT
CGAACTCGGCAATGCCGGCGAACACGGTCAACACCATGCGGCCGGCCGGCGTGGTGGTGTCGGCCCACGG
CTCTGCCAGGCTACGCAGGCCCGCGCCGGCCTCCTGGATGCGCTCGGCAATGTCCAGTAGGTCGCGGGTG
CTGCGGGCCAGGCGGTCTAGCCTGGTCACTGTCACAACGTCGCCAGGGCGTAGGTGGTCAAGCATCCTGG
CCAGCTCCGGGCGGTCGCGCCTGGTGCCGGTGATCTTCTCGGAAAACAGCTTGGTGCAGCCGGCCGCGTG
CAGTTCGGCCCGTTGGTTGGTCAAGTCCTGGTCGTCGGTGCTGACGCGGGCATAGCCCAGCAGGCCAGCG
GCGGCGCTCTTGTTCATGGCGTAATGTCTCCGGTTCTAGTCGCAAGTATTCTACTTTATGCGACTAAAAC
ACGCGACAAGAAAACGCCAGGAAAAGGGCAGGGCGGCAGCCTGTCGCGTAACTTAGGACTTGTGCGACAT
GTCGTTTTCAGAAGACGGCTGCACTGAACGTCAGAAGCCGACTGCACTATAGCAGCGGAGGGGTTGGATC
AAAGTACTTTGATCCCGAGGGGAACCCTGTGGTTGGCATGCACATACAAATGGACGAACGGATAAACCT
Features (pLannotate 1.2.2; 28 found; start..end, strand, type, name):
     54..78      -  misc_feature   RB T-DNA repeat: right border repeat from nopaline C58 T-DNA
    144..298     -  CDS            lacZα (fragment): LacZα fragment of β-galactosidase; lacZ fragment
    323..447     +  protein_bind   attR1: mutant version of attR; recombination site for the Gateway® LR reaction LR Clonase™
    484..514     +  promoter       lac UV5 promoter: E. coli lac promoter with an "up" mutation
    539..567     +  promoter       cat promoter (fragment): promoter of the E. coli cat gene encoding chloramphenicol acetyltransferase
    568..1227    +  CDS            CmR: chloramphenicol acetyltransferase; cat; confers resistance to chloramphenicol
   1406..1564    +  CDS            ccdA (fragment): CCDA_ECO57 - Also known as H, letA. Experimental evidence at protein level: Swiss-Prot protein existence level 1. Antitoxin component of a type II toxin-antitoxin (TA) system which inhibits the post-segregational killing (PSK) of plasmid-free cells, also referred to as a plasmid addiction system. Binds to and blocks the activity of CcdB; will also remove bound CcdB protein from the CcdB-GyrA complex by forming a CcdA-CcdB complex, a process termed rejuvenation. Functions as a transcriptional corepressor for the ccdAB operon, repression also requires CcdB (By similarity). From Escherichia coli
   1569..1871    +  CDS            ccdB: CCDB_ECOLI - Also known as G, letB, letD. Experimental evidence at protein level: Swiss-Prot protein existence level 1. Toxic component of a type II toxin-antitoxin (TA) system, functioning in plasmid maintainence. Responsible for the post- segregational killing (PSK) of plasmid-free cells, also referred to as a plasmid addiction system. Half-life of over 2 hours. Cell killing by CcdB is accompanied by filamentation, defects in chromosome and plasmid segregation, defects in cell division, formation of anucleate cells, decreased DNA synthesis and plasmid loss. Interferes with the activity of DN
   1915..2039    -  protein_bind   attR2: mutant version of attR; recombination site for the Gateway® LR reaction LR Clonase™
   2050..2115    +  CDS            3xFLAG: three tandem FLAG® epitope tags, followed by an enterokinase cleavage site
   2134..2386    +  terminator     NOS terminator: nopaline synthase terminator and poly(A) signal
   2442..2464    -  protein_bind   lac operator (fragment): The lac repressor binds to the lac operator to inhibit transcription in E. coli. This inhibition can be relieved by adding lactose or isopropyl-β-D-thiogalactopyranoside (IPTG). lac repressor encoded by lacI
   2468..2498    -  promoter       lac promoter: promoter for the E. coli lac operon
   2513..2534    -  protein_bind   CAP binding site: CAP binding activates transcription in the presence of cAMP. E. coli catabolite activator protein
   2619..2793    -  polyA_signal   CaMV poly(A) signal: cauliflower mosaic virus polyadenylation signal
   2850..3642    -  CDS            NeoR/KanR (fragment): aminoglycoside phosphotransferase from Tn5; aph(3')-II (or nptII); confers resistance to neomycin, kanamycin, and G418 (Geneticin®)
   3710..4386    -  promoter       CaMV 35S promoter (enhanced): cauliflower mosaic virus 35S promoter with a duplicated enhancer region
   4581..4605    -  misc_feature   LB T-DNA repeat: left border repeat from nopaline C58 T-DNA
   4864..4887    +  promoter       Pc promoter (fragment): intI1 (promoter lies within the coding sequence); class 1 integron promoter
   5063..5119    +  CDS            GmR (fragment): gentamycin acetyltransferase; aacC1; confers resistance to gentamycin
   5130..5917    +  CDS            SmR (fragment): aminoglycoside adenylyltransferase (Murphy, 1985); aadA; confers resistance to spectinomycin and streptomycin
   6163..6751    +  rep_origin     ori: high-copy-number ColE1/pMB1/pBR322/pUC origin of replication
   6937..7077    -  misc_feature   bom: basis of mobility region from pBR322
   7179..7218    -  CDS            rop (fragment): Rop protein, which maintains plasmids at low copy number; rop
   7421..7615    -  rep_origin     pVS1 oriV: origin of replication for the Pseudomonas plasmid pVS1 (Heeb et al., 2000)
   7681..8754    -  CDS            pVS1 RepA: replication protein from the Pseudomonas plasmid pVS1 (Heeb et al., 2000)
   9183..9812    -  CDS            pVS1 StaA: stability protein from the Pseudomonas plasmid pVS1 (Heeb et al., 2000)
  10372..10773   -  CDS            Y4CG_SINFN (fragment): Protein inferred from homology: Swiss-Prot protein existence level 3. From Sinorhizobium fredii (strain NBRC 101917 / NGR234).
