[The description below was written by a language model from this plasmid's Addgene catalogue record and pLannotate feature annotations shown in this document.]
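Description:
pMpGWB409 is an empty Gateway destination binary vector built on the pMpGWB400 backbone for Agrobacterium-mediated plant transformation. It was designed mainly for the liverwort Marchantia polymorpha but is also usable in other plants. The backbone outside the T-DNA carries a high-copy ColE1/pUC-type origin with a pBR322 bom site for propagation in E. coli. It also carries the pVS1 oriV, RepA and StaA functions, which give replication and stable maintenance in Agrobacterium. An aadA gene provides spectinomycin/streptomycin resistance for bacterial selection. The annotated sequence is 11,059 nt, whereas the catalogue lists 9,287 bp as the backbone size.

Between the nopaline-type right and left T-DNA borders lie two units. The first is a Gateway cassette flanked by attR1 and attR2. It contains the chloramphenicol resistance gene and the ccdB toxin, which is why the unrecombined vector is grown under chloramphenicol plus spectinomycin in a ccdB-tolerant strain such as DB3.1. An LR reaction swaps an entry-clone insert into this position and removes ccdB, allowing counterselection of non-recombinants. A 3xFLAG coding sequence and the NOS terminator sit immediately downstream of attR2, so an insert cloned in frame without a stop codon is expressed with a C-terminal 3xFLAG epitope.

No plant promoter is annotated upstream of attR1, and the record does not state one. The insert would therefore apparently need to supply its own promoter, for example as a genomic fragment. The second unit is the plant selection marker: nptII driven by an enhanced CaMV 35S promoter with the CaMV poly(A) signal, which confers G418 resistance on transformants. Typical uses are the detection, immunoprecipitation or complementation analysis of FLAG-tagged proteins in transgenic plants.
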