Addgene plasmid #68674: pMpGWB409
Purpose: (Empty Backbone) Gateway binary vector designed for transgenic research with Marchantia polymorpha as well as other plants
Depositing lab: Takayuki Kohchi. Depositing organization: Kyoto University, Graduate School of Biostudies. Publication: Development of Gateway Binary Vector Series with Four Different Selection Markers for the Liverwort Marchantia polymorpha. Ishizaki K, Nishihama R, Ueda M, Inoue K, Ishida S, Nishimura Y, Shikanai T, Kohchi T. PLoS One. 2015 Sep 25;10(9):e0138876. doi: 10.1371/journal.pone.0138876. eCollection 2015. PONE-D-15-25288 PubMed 26406247.
Backbone
  Vector backbone: pMpGWB400
  Backbone manufacturer: Kohchi Lab., Kyoto University
  Backbone size (bp): 9287
  Modifications to backbone: 3xFLAG coding sequence is cloned downstream of the Gateway cassette.
  Vector type: Plant Expression
  Selectable markers: Neomycin (select with G418)
  Tag / fusion protein: 3xFLAG (C terminal on insert)
Growth in bacteria
  Bacterial resistance: Chloramphenicol and Spectinomycin, 25 & 50 μg/mL
  Growth temperature: 37°C
  Growth strain: DB3.1
  Copy number: High Copy
Gene/Insert
  Cloning method: Gateway Cloning
Resource information
  A portion of this plasmid was derived from a plasmid made by: The Gateway cassette was provided by Tsuyoshi Nakagawa at Shimane University, Japan.
Terms and licenses: Academic/Nonprofit Terms; Industry Terms: Not Available to Industry
How to cite: pMpGWB409 was a gift from Takayuki Kohchi (Addgene plasmid # 68674 ; http://n2t.net/addgene:68674 ; RRID:Addgene_68674)
