>Addgene plasmid #68674 | pMpGWB409 | addgene partial sequence | sequence record 152552 | ccdB-Fwd 5'-GCATGATGACCACCGATATG-3'
AGTGGCTGATCTCAGCCACCGCGAAAATGACATCAAAAACGCCATTAACCTGATGTTCTGGGGAATATAA
ATGTCAGGCTCCCTTATACACAGCCAGTCTGCAGGTCGACCATAGTGACTGGATATGTTGTGTTTTACAG
TATTATGTAGTCTGTTTTTTATGCAAAATCTAATTTAATATATTGATATTTATATCATTTTACGTTTCTC
GTTCAGCTTTCTTGTACAAAGTGGTTGATAACAGCGACTACAAAGACCATGACGGTGATTATAAAGATCA
TGACATCGACTACAAGGATGACGATGACAAGTAGAGCTCGAATTTCCCCGATCGTTCAAACATTTGGCAA
TAAAGTTTCTTAAGATTGAATCCTGTTGCCGGTCTTGCGATGATTATCATATAATTTCTGTTGAATTACG
TTAAGCATGTAATAATTAACATGTAATGCATGACGTTATTTATGAGATGGGTTTTTATGATTAGAGTCCC
GCAATTATACATTTAATACGCGATAGAAAACAAAATATAGCGCGCAAACTAGGATAAATTATCGCGCGCG
GTGTCATCTATGTTACTAGATCGGGAATTGGTTCCGGAACCAATTCGTAATCATGTCATAGCTGTTTCCT
GTGTGAAATTGTTATCCGCTCACAATTCCACACAACATACGAGCCGGAAGCATAAAGTGTAAAGCCTGGG
GTGCCTAATG
