>Addgene plasmid #68674 | pMpGWB409 | addgene partial sequence | sequence record 152553 | CAT-R 5'-GCAACTGACTGAAATGCCTC-3'
TATCAACGGTGGTATATCCAGTGATTTTTTTCTCCATTTTAGCTTCCTTAGCTCCTGAAAATCTCGACGG
ATCCTAACTCAAAATCCACACATTATACGAGCCGGAAGCATAAAGTGTAAAGCCTGGGGTGCCTAATGCG
GCCCCTCGAGGGGCCGCCATAGTGACTGGATATGTTGTGTTTTACAGTATTATGTAGTCTGTTTTTTATG
CAAAATCTAATTTAATATATTGATATTTATATCATTTTACGTTTCTCGTTCAGCTTTTTTGTACAAACTT
GTTGATAACTCTAGACCCAAGCTTGGCACTGGCCGTCGTTT
